Addgene plasmid #197012: HisTEV-cDAXX
Purpose: E. coli expression vector
Depositing lab: Tanja Mittag. Depositing organization: St. Jude Children's Research Hospital. Publication: Cancer Mutations of the Tumor Suppressor SPOP Disrupt the Formation of Active, Phase-Separated Compartments. Bouchard JJ, Otero JH, Scott DC, Szulc E, Martin EW, Sabri N, Granata D, Marzahn MR, Lindorff-Larsen K, Salvatella X, Schulman BA, Mittag T. Mol Cell. 2018 Oct 4;72(1):19-36.e8. doi: 10.1016/j.molcel.2018.08.027. Epub 2018 Sep 20. PubMed 30244836.
Backbone
  Vector backbone: pDEST17
  Vector type: Bacterial Expression
Growth in bacteria
  Bacterial resistance: Ampicillin, 100 μg/mL
  Growth temperature: 37°C
  Growth strain: DH5alpha
  Copy number: Low Copy
Gene/Insert
  Gene/Insert name: DAXX
  Species: Synthetic
  Tag / fusion protein: 6His-TEV (N terminal on insert)
  Cloning method: Restriction Enzyme; 5′ cloning site unknown (unknown if destroyed); 3′ cloning site unknown (unknown if destroyed)
Terms and licenses: Academic/Nonprofit Terms; Industry Terms: Not Available to Industry
How to cite: HisTEV-cDAXX was a gift from Tanja Mittag (Addgene plasmid # 197012 ; http://n2t.net/addgene:197012 ; RRID:Addgene_197012)
