[The description below was written by a language model from this plasmid's Addgene catalogue record and pLannotate feature annotations shown in this document.]
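Description:
HisTEV-cDAXX is a bacterial expression plasmid built on the Gateway destination vector pDEST17 and intended for recombinant protein production in E. coli. The 5,464-nt sequence carries a pBR322-type backbone: a ColE1/pMB1 origin together with the bom mobility region and the rop gene, which holds copy number down and fits the catalogue's "low copy" designation. Selection is by ampicillin through the bla gene and its own promoter. Two fragments of the tetracycline efflux gene and the tet promoter are also annotated, but these are interrupted remnants of the parental backbone and the record lists no tetracycline resistance.

The expression cassette is driven by the T7 promoter followed by the phage T7 gene 10 ribosome binding site, so transcription depends on a host supplying T7 RNA polymerase, and it ends at the T7 terminator. The open reading frame begins with a polyhistidine affinity tag (listed as 6His in the catalogue and detected as a partial 8xHis match), continues through an attB1 site, then a TEV protease recognition site, and then a roughly 740-bp segment matching only part of human DAXX, a transcriptional corepressor associated with PML nuclear bodies. The "c" in the name suggests a C-terminal portion, but the record does not give residue boundaries. The catalogue lists the species as synthetic. An attB2 site follows the insert, and although the flanking attB sites are typical of Gateway recombination, the catalogue records restriction enzyme cloning with unknown sites. The arrangement allows metal-affinity purification of the DAXX fragment and removal of the tag with TEV protease. The associated publication concerns phase separation of the tumour suppressor SPOP.
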