Features (pLannotate 1.2.2; 18 found; start..end, strand, type, name):
     21..39      +  promoter       T7 promoter: promoter for bacteriophage T7 RNA polymerase
     71..93      +  RBS            RBS: efficient ribosome binding site from bacteriophage T7 gene 10 (Olins and Rangwala, 1989)
    111..131     +  CDS            8xHis (fragment): 8xHis affinity tag
    140..164     +  protein_bind   attB1: mutant version of attB; recombination site for the Gateway® BP reaction BP Clonase™
    167..187     +  CDS            TEV site: tobacco etch virus (TEV) protease recognition and cleavage site
    191..928     +  CDS            DAXX (fragment): DAXX_HUMAN - Also known as BING2, DAP6. Experimental evidence at protein level: Swiss-Prot protein existence level 1. Transcription corepressor known to repress transcriptional potential of several sumoylated transcription factors. Down-regulates basal and activated transcription. Its transcription repressor activity is modulated by recruiting it to subnuclear compartments like the nucleolus or PML/POD/ND10 nuclear bodies through interactions with MCSR1 and PML, respectively. Seems to regulate transcription in PML/POD/ND10 nuclear bodies together with PML and may influence TNFRSF6-dependent ap
    933..957     -  protein_bind   attB2: mutant version of attB; recombination site for the Gateway® BP reaction BP Clonase™
    967..1016    +  CDS            SET1 (fragment): solubility-enhancement tag derived from T7 phage gene 10B
   1024..1071    +  terminator     T7 terminator: transcription terminator for bacteriophage T7 RNA polymerase
   1097..1389    -  CDS            TcR (fragment): tetracycline efflux protein; tet; confers resistance to tetracycline
   1437..1465    -  promoter       tet promoter: E. coli promoter for tetracycline efflux protein gene
   1578..1682    +  promoter       AmpR promoter: bla
   1683..2543    +  CDS            AmpR: β-lactamase; bla; confers resistance to ampicillin, carbenicillin, and related antibiotics
   2714..3302    +  rep_origin     ori: high-copy-number ColE1/pMB1/pBR322/pUC origin of replication
   3488..3627    -  misc_feature   bom: basis of mobility region from pBR322
   3729..3920    -  CDS            rop: Rop protein, which maintains plasmids at low copy number; rop
   3937..4317    +  CDS            YPB1_ECOLX: Protein predicted: Swiss-Prot protein existence level 4. From Escherichia coli.
   4559..5463    -  CDS            TcR (fragment): tetracycline efflux protein; tet; confers resistance to tetracycline
>Addgene plasmid #197012 | HisTEV-cDAXX | addgene full sequence | sequence record 390439 | Addgene NGS Result
AGATCTCGATCCCGCGAAATTAATACGACTCACTATAGGGAGACCACAACGGTTTCCCTCTAGAAATAAT
TTTGTTTAACTTTAAGAAGGAGATATACATATGTCGTACTACCATCACCATCACCATCACCTCGAATCAA
CAAGTTTGTACAAAAAAGCAGGCTTCGAAAACCTGTATTTTCAGGGCGCCAGCCCCATGTCCTCACTACA
GATCTCCAATGAAAAGAACCTGGAACCTGGCAAACAGATCAGCAGATCTTCAGGGGAGCAGCAAAACAAA
GGACGCATAGTGTCACCATCGTTACTGTCAGAAGAACCCCTGGCCCCCTCCAGCATAGATGCTGAAAGCA
ATGGAGAACAGCCTGAGGAGCTGACCCTGGAGGAAGAAAGCCCTGTGTCTCAGCTCTTTGAGCTAGAGAT
TGAAGCTTTGCCTCTGGATACCCCTTCCTCTGTGGAGACGGACATTTCCTCTTCCAGGAAGCAATCAGAG
GAGCCCTTCACCACTGTCTTAGAGAATGGAGCAGGCATGGTCTCTTCTACTTCCTTCAATGGAGGCGTCT
CTCCTCACAACTGGGGAGATTCTGGTCCCCCCTGCAAAAAATCTCGGAAGGAGAAGAAGCAAACAGGATC
AGGGCCATTAGGAAACAGCTATGTGGAAAGGCAAAGGTCAGTGCATGAGAAGAATGGGAAAAAGATATGT
ACCCTGCCCAGCCCACCTTCCCCCTTGGCTTCCTTGGCCCCAGTTGCTGATTCCTCCACGAGGGTGGACT
CTCCCAGCCATGGCCTGGTGACCAGCTCCCTCTGCATCCCTTCTCCAGCCCGGCTGTCCCAAACCCCCCA
TTCACAGCCTCCTCGGCCTGGTACTTGCAAGACAAGTGTGGCCACACAATGCGATCCAGAAGAGATCATC
GTGCTCTCAGACTCTGATTAGGACCCAGCTTTCTTGTACAAAGTGGTTGATTCGAGGCTGCTAACAAAGC
CCGAAAGGAAGCTGAGTTGGCTGCTGCCACCGCTGAGCAATAACTAGCATAACCCCTTGGGGCCTCTAAA
CGGGTCTTGAGGGGTTTTTTGCTGAAAGGAGGAACTATATCCGGATATCCACAGGACGGGTGTGGTCGCC
ATGATCGCGTAGTCGATAGTGGCTCCAAGTAGCGAAGCGAGCAGGACTGGGCGGCGGCCAAAGCGGTCGG
ACAGTGCTCCGAGAACGGGTGCGCATAGAAATTGCATCAACGCATATAGCGCTAGCAGCACGCCATAGTG
ACTGGCGATGCTGTCGGAATGGACGATATCCCGCAAGAGGCCCGGCAGTACCGGCATAACCAAGCCTATG
CCTACAGCATCCAGGGTGACGGTGCCGAGGATGACGATGAGCGCATTGTTAGATTTCATACACGGTGCCT
GACTGCGTTAGCAATTTAACTGTGATAAACTACCGCATTAAAGCTTATCGATGATAAGCTGTCAAACATG
AGAATTCTTGAAGACGAAAGGGCCTCGTGATACGCCTATTTTTATAGGTTAATGTCATGATAATAATGGT
TTCTTAGACGTCAGGTGGCACTTTTCGGGGAAATGTGCGCGGAACCCCTATTTGTTTATTTTTCTAAATA
CATTCAAATATGTATCCGCTCATGAGACAATAACCCTGATAAATGCTTCAATAATATTGAAAAAGGAAGA
GTATGAGTATTCAACATTTCCGTGTCGCCCTTATTCCCTTTTTTGCGGCATTTTGCCTTCCTGTTTTTGC
TCACCCAGAAACGCTGGTGAAAGTAAAAGATGCTGAAGATCAGTTGGGTGCACGAGTGGGTTACATCGAA
CTGGATCTCAACAGCGGTAAGATCCTTGAGAGTTTTCGCCCCGAAGAACGTTTTCCAATGATGAGCACTT
TTAAAGTTCTGCTATGTGGCGCGGTATTATCCCGTGTTGACGCCGGGCAAGAGCAACTCGGTCGCCGCAT
ACACTATTCTCAGAATGACTTGGTTGAGTACTCACCAGTCACAGAAAAGCATCTTACGGATGGCATGACA
GTAAGAGAATTATGCAGTGCTGCCATAACCATGAGTGATAACACTGCGGCCAACTTACTTCTGACAACGA
TCGGAGGACCGAAGGAGCTAACCGCTTTTTTGCACAACATGGGGGATCATGTAACTCGCCTTGATCGTTG
GGAACCGGAGCTGAATGAAGCCATACCAAACGACGAGCGTGACACCACGATGCCTGCAGCAATGGCAACA
ACGTTGCGCAAACTATTAACTGGCGAACTACTTACTCTAGCTTCCCGGCAACAATTAATAGACTGGATGG
AGGCGGATAAAGTTGCAGGACCACTTCTGCGCTCGGCCCTTCCGGCTGGCTGGTTTATTGCTGATAAATC
TGGAGCCGGTGAGCGTGGGTCTCGCGGTATCATTGCAGCACTGGGGCCAGATGGTAAGCCCTCCCGTATC
GTAGTTATCTACACGACGGGGAGTCAGGCAACTATGGATGAACGAAATAGACAGATCGCTGAGATAGGTG
CCTCACTGATTAAGCATTGGTAACTGTCAGACCAAGTTTACTCATATATACTTTAGATTGATTTAAAACT
TCATTTTTAATTTAAAAGGATCTAGGTGAAGATCCTTTTTGATAATCTCATGACCAAAATCCCTTAACGT
GAGTTTTCGTTCCACTGAGCGTCAGACCCCGTAGAAAAGATCAAAGGATCTTCTTGAGATCCTTTTTTTC
TGCGCGTAATCTGCTGCTTGCAAACAAAAAAACCACCGCTACCAGCGGTGGTTTGTTTGCCGGATCAAGA
GCTACCAACTCTTTTTCCGAAGGTAACTGGCTTCAGCAGAGCGCAGATACCAAATACTGTCCTTCTAGTG
TAGCCGTAGTTAGGCCACCACTTCAAGAACTCTGTAGCACCGCCTACATACCTCGCTCTGCTAATCCTGT
TACCAGTGGCTGCTGCCAGTGGCGATAAGTCGTGTCTTACCGGGTTGGACTCAAGACGATAGTTACCGGA
TAAGGCGCAGCGGTCGGGCTGAACGGGGGGTTCGTGCACACAGCCCAGCTTGGAGCGAACGACCTACACC
GAACTGAGATACCTACAGCGTGAGCTATGAGAAAGCGCCACGCTTCCCGAAGGGAGAAAGGCGGACAGGT
ATCCGGTAAGCGGCAGGGTCGGAACAGGAGAGCGCACGAGGGAGCTTCCAGGGGGAAACGCCTGGTATCT
TTATAGTCCTGTCGGGTTTCGCCACCTCTGACTTGAGCGTCGATTTTTGTGATGCTCGTCAGGGGGGCGG
AGCCTATGGAAAAACGCCAGCAACGCGGCCTTTTTACGGTTCCTGGCCTTTTGCTGGCCTTTTGCTCACA
TGTTCTTTCCTGCGTTATCCCCTGATTCTGTGGATAACCGTATTACCGCCTTTGAGTGAGCTGATACCGC
TCGCCGCAGCCGAACGACCGAGCGCAGCGAGTCAGTGAGCGAGGAAGCGGAAGAGCGCCTGATGCGGTAT
TTTCTCCTTACGCATCTGTGCGGTATTTCACACCGCAATGGTGCACTCTCAGTACAATCTGCTCTGATGC
CGCATAGTTAAGCCAGTATACACTCCGCTATCGCTACGTGACTGGGTCATGGCTGCGCCCCGACACCCGC
CAACACCCGCTGACGCGCCCTGACGGGCTTGTCTGCTCCCGGCATCCGCTTACAGACAAGCTGTGACCGT
CTCCGGGAGCTGCATGTGTCAGAGGTTTTCACCGTCATCACCGAAACGCGCGAGGCAGCTGCGGTAAAGC
TCATCAGCGTGGTCGTGAAGCGATTCACAGATGTCTGCCTGTTCATCCGCGTCCAGCTCGTTGAGTTTCT
CCAGAAGCGTTAATGTCTGGCTTCTGATAAAGCGGGCCATGTTAAGGGCGGTTTTTTCCTGTTTGGTCAC
TGATGCCTCCGTGTAAGGGGGATTTCTGTTCATGGGGGTAATGATACCGATGAAACGAGAGAGGATGCTC
ACGATACGGGTTACTGATGATGAACATGCCCGGTTACTGGAACGTTGTGAGGGTAAACAACTGGCGGTAT
GGATGCGGCGGGACCAGAGAAAAATCACTCAGGGTCAATGCCAGCGCTTCGTTAATACAGATGTAGGTGT
TCCACAGGGTAGCCAGCAGCATCCTGCGATGCAGATCCGGAACATAATGGTGCAGGGCGCTGACTTCCGC
GTTTCCAGACTTTACGAAACACGGAAACCGAAGACCATTCATGTTGTTGCTCAGGTCGCAGACGTTTTGC
AGCAGCAGTCGCTTCACGTTCGCTCGCGTATCGGTGATTCATTCTGCTAACCAGTAAGGCAACCCCGCCA
GCCTAGCCGGGTCCTCAACGACAGGAGCACGATCATGCGCACCCGTGGCCAGGACCCAACGCTGCCCGAG
ATGCGCCGCGTGCGGCTGCTGGAGATGGCGGACGCGATGGATATGTTCTGCCAAGGGTTGGTTTGCGCAT
TCACAGTTCTCCGCAAGAATTGATTGGCTCCAATTCTTGGAGTGGTGAATCCGTTAGCGAGGTGCCGCCG
GCTTCCATTCAGGTCGAGGTGGCCCGGCTCCATGCACCGCGACGCAACGCGGGGAGGCAGACAAGGTATA
GGGCGGCGCCTACAATCCATGCCAACCCGTTCCATGTGCTCGCCGAGGCGGCATAAATCGCCGTGACGAT
CAGCGGTCCAATGATCGAAGTTAGGCTGGTAAGAGCCGCGAGCGATCCTTGAAGCTGTCCCTGATGGTCG
TCATCTACCTGCCTGGACAGCATGGCCTGCAACGCGGGCATCCCGATGCCGCCGGAAGCGAGAAGAATCA
TAATGGGGAAGGCCATCCAGCCTCGCGTCGCGAACGCCAGCAAGACGTAGCCCAGCGCGTCGGCCGCCAT
GCCGGCGATAATGGCCTGCTTCTCGCCGAAACGTTTGGTGGCGGGACCAGTGACGAAGGCTTGAGCGAGG
GCGTGCAAGATTCCGAATACCGCAAGCGACAGGCCGATCATCGTCGCGCTCCAGCGAAAGCGGTCCTCGC
CGAAAATGACCCAGAGCGCTGCCGGCACCTGTCCTACGAGTTGCATGATAAAGAAGACAGTCATAAGTGC
GGCGACGATAGTCATGCCCCGCGCCCACCGGAAGGAGCTGACTGGGTTGAAGGCTCTCAAGGGCATCGGT
CGATCGACGCTCTCCCTTATGCGACTCCTGCATTAGGAAGCAGCCCAGTAGTAGGTTGAGGCCGTTGAGC
ACCGCCGCCGCAAGGAATGGTGCATGCAAGGAGATGGCGCCCAACAGTCCCCCGGCCACGGGGCCTGCCA
CCATACCCACGCCGAAACAAGCGCTCATGAGCCCGAAGTGGCGAGCCCGATCTTCCCCATCGGTGATGTC
GGCGATATAGGCGCCAGCAACCGCACCTGTGGCGCCGGTGATGCCGGCCACGATGCGTCCGGCGTAGAGG
ATCG
